Addgene plasmid #79231: pAB061i8
Purpose: Directed Evolution of Protein-Protein Interactions
Depositing lab: David Liu. Depositing organization: Harvard University. Publication: Continuous evolution of Bacillus thuringiensis toxins overcomes insect resistance. Badran AH, Guzov VM, Huai Q, Kemp MM, Vishwanath P, Kain W, Nance AM, Evdokimov A, Moshiri F, Turner KH, Wang P, Malvar T, Liu DR. Nature. 2016 May 5;533(7601):58-63. doi: 10.1038/nature17938. Epub 2016 Apr 27. PubMed 27120167.
Backbone
  Vector backbone: ColEI
  Backbone manufacturer: David Liu Lab
  Backbone size w/o insert (bp): 2992
  Vector type: Bacterial Expression
Growth in bacteria
  Bacterial resistance: Spectinomycin, 50 μg/mL
  Growth temperature: 37°C
  Growth strain: NEB Turbo
  Copy number: High Copy
Gene/Insert
  Gene/Insert name: Ppro1 rpoZ-HA4 (Y87W); PlacIq lacI
  Species: Synthetic
  Promoter: Ppro1; PlacIq
  Cloning method: Ligation Independent Cloning
  Sequencing primers: 5′ n/a; 3′ n/a
Terms and licenses: Academic/Nonprofit Terms; Industry Terms: Not Available to Industry
How to cite: pAB061i8 was a gift from David Liu (Addgene plasmid # 79231 ; http://n2t.net/addgene:79231 ; RRID:Addgene_79231)
