[The description below was written by a language model from this plasmid's Addgene catalogue record and pLannotate feature annotations shown in this document.]
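Description:
pAB061i8 is a bacterial expression plasmid of about 4.3 kb built on a ColE1-type backbone for use in E. coli. It replicates from a ColE1/pMB1-family origin and is catalogued as high copy, although the annotation also detects the pBR322-derived bom region, a rop coding sequence and a small mbeC fragment from the ColE1 mobilization region. Selection is by spectinomycin, through an aadA (SmR) aminoglycoside adenylyltransferase gene that the annotation places downstream of a bla-type promoter.

The payload consists of two expression units. In the first, the Ppro1 promoter named in the catalogue entry (not annotated in the feature table) drives a fusion of rpoZ, the omega subunit of E. coli RNA polymerase, to HA4 carrying a Y87W substitution. The feature table shows the rpoZ coding sequence followed by a partial Myc epitope match and then a fibronectin-like segment, consistent with HA4 being a fibronectin type III-derived monobody; an rrnB T1 terminator lies upstream of the unit, insulating it from read-through. The second unit expresses the lac repressor from the up-mutated lacIq promoter, which presumably serves to regulate lac operator-controlled elements elsewhere in the system, though the record does not say which.

The stated purpose is directed evolution of protein-protein interactions. An rpoZ fusion of this kind typically acts as the RNA polymerase-recruiting half of a bacterial two-hybrid circuit, in which binding to a DNA-tethered partner activates a reporter or selection gene. The record does not state the partner, the reporter, or the intended effect of the Y87W change on binding.
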