Features (pLannotate 1.2.2; 12 found; start..end, strand, type, name):
    774..914     -  misc_feature   bom: basis of mobility region from pBR322
   1016..1207    -  CDS            rop: Rop protein, which maintains plasmids at low copy number; rop
   1248..1304    +  CDS            mbeC (fragment): MBEC_ECOLX - Experimental evidence at protein level: Swiss-Prot protein existence level 1. Required for efficient mobilization of ColE1 plasmid and is thus essential to promote the specific transfer of the plasmid during conjugation. Probably functions by inducing DNA bending, helping the MbeA relaxase to melt the DNA around the nic site and cleave the phosphodiester bond. Binds specifically double-stranded DNA (dsDNA) containing the ColE1 oriT but does not recognize the inverted repeat (IR). From Escherichia coli.
   1318..1362    +  terminator     rrnB T1 terminator: transcription terminator T1 from the E. coli rrnB gene
   1547..1819    +  CDS            rpoZ (sequence withheld): RPOZ_ECO24 - Experimental evidence at protein level: Swiss-Prot protein existence level 1. Promotes RNA polymerase assembly. Latches the N- and C- terminal regions of the beta' subunit thereby facilitating its interaction with the beta and alpha subunits. From Escherichia coli O139:H28 (strain E24377A / ETEC).
   1832..1858    +  CDS            Myc (fragment): Myc (human c-Myc proto-oncogene) epitope tag
   1862..2095    +  CDS            FINC_PLEWA (fragment): Experimental evidence at transcript level: Swiss-Prot protein existence level 2. Fibronectins bind cell surfaces and various compounds including collagen, fibrin, heparin, DNA, and actin. Fibronectins are involved in cell adhesion, cell motility, opsonization, wound healing, and maintenance of cell shape. May be involved in osteoblast compaction (By similarity). From Pleurodeles waltl (Iberian ribbed newt).
   2243..3034    -  CDS            SmR: aminoglycoside adenylyltransferase (Murphy, 1985); aadA; confers resistance to spectinomycin and streptomycin
   3035..3106    -  promoter       AmpR promoter: bla
   3136..4218    -  CDS            lacI: lac repressor; lacI; The lac repressor binds to the lac operator to inhibit transcription in E. coli. This inhibition can be relieved by adding lactose or isopropyl-β-D-thiogalactopyranoside (IPTG).
   4219..4285    -  promoter       lacIq promoter (fragment): lacI (mutant); In the lacIq allele, a single base change in the promoter boosts expression of the lacI gene about 10-fold.
   4301..588     +  rep_origin     ori (across the origin): high-copy-number ColE1/pMB1/pBR322/pUC origin of replication
>Addgene plasmid #79231 | pAB061i8 | depositor full sequence | sequence record 148352 | Full Sequence
TGAGATCCTTTTTTTCTGCGCGTAATCTGCTGCTTGCAAACAAAAAAACCACCGCTACCAGCGGTGGTTT
GTTTGCCGGATCAAGAGCTACCACCTCTTTTTCCGAAGGTAACTGGCTTCAGCAGAGCGCAGATACCAAA
TACTGTCCTTCTAGTGTAGCCGTAGTTAGGCCACCACTTCAAGAACTCTGTAGCACCGCCTACATACCTC
GCTCTGCTAATCCTGTTACCAGTGGCTGCTGCCAGTGGCGATAAGTCGTGTCTTACCGGGTTGGACTCAA
GACGATAGTTACCGGATAAGGCGCAGCGGTCGGGCTGAACGGGGGGTTCGTGCACACAGCCCAGCTTGGA
GCGAACGACCTACACCGAACTGAGATACCTACAGCGTGAGCTATGAGAAAGCGCCACGCTTCCCGAAGGG
AGAAAGGCGGACAGGTATCCGGTAAGCGGCAGGGTCGGAACAGGAGAGCGCACGAGGGAGCTTCCAGGGG
GAAACGCCTGGTATCTTTATAGTCCTGTCGGGTTTCGCCACCTCTGACTTGAGCGTCGATTTTTGTGATG
CTCGTCAGGGGGGCGGAGCCTATGGAAAAACGCCAGCAACGCGGCCTTTTTACGGTTCCTGGCCTTTTGC
TGGCCTTTTGCTCACATGTTCTTTCCTGCGTTATCCCCTGATTCTGTGGATAACCGTATTACCGCCTTTG
AGTGAGCTGATACCGCTCGCCGCAGCCGAACGACCGAGCGCAGCGAGTCAGTGAGCGAGGAAGCGGAAGA
GCGCCTGATGCGGTATTTTCTCCTTACGCATCTGTGCGGTATTTCACACCGCATATGGTGCACTCTCAGT
ACAATCTGCTCTGATGCCGCATAGTTAAGCCAGTATACACTCCGCTATCGCTACGTGACTGGGTCATGGC
TGCGCCCCGACACCCGCCAACACCCGCTGACGCGCCCTGACGGGCTTGTCTGCTCCCGGCATCCGCTTAC
AGACAAGCTGTGACCGTCTCCGGGAGCTGCATGTGTCAGAGGTTTTCACCGTCATCACCGAAACGCGCGA
GGCAGCTGCGGTAAAGCTCATCAGCGTGGTCGTGAAGCGATTCACAGATGTCTGCCTGTTCATCCGCGTC
CAGCTCGTTGAGTTTCTCCAGAAGCGTTAATGTCTGGCTTCTGATAAAGCGGGCCATGTTAAGGGCGGTT
TTTTCCTGTTTGGTCACTGATGCCTCCGTGTAAGGGGGATTTCTGTTCATGGGGGTAATGATACCGATGA
AACGAGAGAGGATGCTCACGATACGGGTTACTGATGATGAACAAGAGGACATCCGGTCAAATAAAACGAA
AGGCTCAGTCGAAAGACTGGGCCTTTCGTTTTGCTGAGGATTCTAGAGCACAGCTAACACCACGTCGTCC
CTATCTGCTGCCCTAGGTCTATGAGTGGTTGCTGGATAACTTTACGGGCATGCATAAGGCTCGGTATCTA
TATTCAGGGAGACCACAACGGTTTCCCTCTACAAATAATTTTGTTTAACTTTTACTAGAGTAAGGAGGAA
AAAAAA
[273 nt withheld, positions 1547-1819]
GCGGCCGCGGAACAAAAGCTTATTTCTGAAGAGGACTTGGGCAGCTCTGTGAGTAGCGTTCCGACCAAAC
TGGAAGTGGTTGCAGCAACCCCGACGAGCCTGCTGATTTCTTGGGATGCCCCGATGTCTAGTAGCTCTGT
GTATTACTATCGTATCACCTACGGTGAAACGGGCGGTAACAGCCCGGTGCAGGAATTTACGGTTCCGTAT
AGTAGCTCTACCGCGACGATTAGTGGCCTGAGCCCGGGTGTGGATTACACCATCACGGTTTATGCATGGG
GCGAAGATAGCGCGGGTTGGATGTTCATGTATTCTCCGATTAGTATCAATTACCGCACCTGCTAACTTAA
TTAACGGCACTCCTCAGCAAATATAATGACCCTCTTGATAACCCAAGAGGGCATTTTTTAATGCCCATGG
CGTTTATTTGCCGACTACCTTGGTGATCTCGCCTTTCACGTAGTGGACAAATTCTTCCAACTGATCTGCG
CGCGAGGCCAAGCGATCTTCTTCTTGTCCAAGATAAGCCTGTCTAGCTTCAAGTATGACGGGCTGATACT
GGGCCGGCAGGCGCTCCATTGCCCAGTCGGCAGCGACATCCTTCGGCGCGATTTTGCCGGTTACTGCGCT
GTACCAAATGCGGGACAACGTAAGCACTACATTTCGCTCATCGCCAGCCCAGTCGGGCGGCGAGTTCCAT
AGCGTTAAGGTTTCATTTAGCGCCTCAAATAGATCCTGTTCAGGAACCGGATCAAAGAGTTCCTCCGCCG
CTGGACCTACCAAGGCAACGCTATGTTCTCTTGCTTTTGTCAGCAAGATAGCCAGATCAATGTCGATCGT
GGCTGGCTCGAAGATACCTGCAAGAATGTCATTGCGCTGCCATTCTCCAAATTGCAGTTCGCGCTTAGCT
GGATAACGCCACGGAATGATGTCGTCGTGCACAACAATGGTGACTTCTACAGCGCGGAGAATCTCGCTCT
CTCCAGGGGAAGCCGAAGTTTCCAAAAGGTCGTTGATCAAAGCTCGCCGCGTTGTTTCATCAAGCCTTAC
GGTCACCGTAACCAGCAAATCAATATCACTGTGTGGCTTCAGGCCGCCATCCACTGCGGAGCCGTACAAA
TGTACGGCCAGCAACGTCGGTTCGAGATGGCGCTCGATGACGCCAACTACCTCTGATAGTTGAGTCGATA
CTTCGGCGATCACCGCTTCCCTCATACTCTTCCTTTTTCAATATTATTGAAGCATTTATCAGGGTTATTG
TCTCATGAGCGGATACATATTTGAATGTATTTAGAAAAATATTAATTGCGTTGCGCTCACTGCCCGCTTT
CCAGTCGGGAAACCTGTCGTGCCAGCTGCATTAATGAATCGGCCAACGCGCGGGGAGAGGCGGTTTGCGT
ATTGGGCGCCAGGGTGGTTTTTCTTTTCACCAGTGAGACGGGCAACAGCTGATTGCCCTTCACCGCCTGG
CCCTGAGAGAGTTGCAGCAAGCGGTCCACGCTGGTTTGCCCCAGCAGGCGAAAATCCTGTTTGATGGTGG
TTAATGGCGGGATATAACATGAGCTGTCTTCGGTATCGTCGTATCCCACTACCGAGATATCCGCACCAAC
GCGCAGCCCGGACTCGGTAATGGCGCGCATTGCGCCCAGCGCCATCTGATCGTTGGCAACCAGCATCGCA
GTGGGAACGATGCCCTCATTCAGCATTTGCATGGTTTGTTGAAAACCGGACATGGCACTCCAGTCGCCTT
CCCGTTCCGCTATCGGCTGAATTTGATTGCGAGTGAGATATTTATGCCAGCCAGCCAGACGCAGACGCGC
CGAGACAGAACTTAATGGGCCCGCTAACAGTGCGATTTGCTGGTGACCCAATGCGACCAGATGCTCCACG
CCCAGTCGCGTACCGTCTTCATGGGAGAAAATAATACTGTTGATGGGTGTCTGGTCAGAGACATCAAGAA
ATAACGCCGGAACATTAGTGCAGGCAGCTTCCACAGCAATGGCATCCTGGTCATCCAGCGGATAGTTAAT
GATCAGCCCACTGACGCGTTGCGCGAGAAGATTGTGCACCGCCGCTTTACAGGCTTCGACGCCGCTTCGT
TCTACCATCGACACCACCACGCTGGCACCCAGTTGATCGGCGCGAGATTTAATCGCCGCGACAATTTGCG
ACGGCGCGTGCAGGGCCAGACTGGAGGTGGCAACGCCAATCAGCAACGACTGTTTGCCCGCCAGTTGTTG
TGCCACGCGGTTGGGAATGTAATTCAGCTCCGCCATCGCCGCTTCCACTTTTTCCCGCGTTTTCGCAGAA
ACGTGGCTGGCCTGGTTCACCACGCGGGAAACGGTCTGATAAGAGACACCGGCATACTCTGCGACATCGT
ATAACGTTACTGGTTTCACATTCACCACCCTGAATTGACTCTCTTCCGGGCGCTATCATGCCATACCGCG
AAAGGTTTTGCACCATAGGCCAAATAGGCCGT
