>Addgene plasmid #79231 | pAB061i8 | addgene partial sequence | sequence record 151331 | pGEX3 5'-CCGGGAGCTGCATGTGTCAGAGG-3'
CGCGCGAGGCAGCTGCGGTAAAGCTCATCAGCGTGGTCGTGAAGCGATTCACAGATGTCTGCCTGTTCAT
CCGCGTCCAGCTCGTTGAGTTTCTCCAGAAGCGTTAATGTCTGGCTTCTGATAAAGCGGGCCATGTTAAG
GGCGGTTTTTTCCTGTTTGGTCACTGATGCCTCCGTGTAAGGGGGATTTCTGTTCATGGGGGTAATGATA
CCGATGAAACGAGAGAGGATGCTCACGATACGGGTTACTGATGATGAACAAGAGGACATCCGGTCAAATA
AAACGAAAGGCTCAGTCGAAAGACTGGGCCTTTCGTTTTGCTGAGGATTCTAGAGCACAGCTAACACCAC
GTCGTCCCTATCTGCTGCCCTAGGTCTATGAGTGGTTGCTGGATAACTTTACGGGCATGCATAAGGCTCG
GTATCTATATTCAGGGAGACCACAACGGTTTCCCTCTACAAATAATTTTGTTTAACTTTTACTAGAGTAA
GGAGGAAAAAAAA
[273 nt withheld, positions 504-776]
GCGGCCGCGGAACAAAAGCTTATTTCTGAAGAGGACTTGGGCAGCTCTGTGAGTAGCGTTCCGACCAAAC
TGGAAGTGGTTGCAGCAACC
