>Addgene plasmid #79231 | pAB061i8 | addgene partial sequence | sequence record 151332 | Spect-F 5'-cagcccgtcatacttgaagc-3'
GAGAGATCGCTTGGCCTCGCGCGCAGATCAGTTGGAAGAATTTGTCCACTACGTGAAAGGCGAGATCACC
AAGGTAGTCGGCAAATAAACGCCATGGGCATTAAAAAATGCCCTCTTGGGTTATCAAGAGGGTCATTATA
TTTGCTGAGGAGTGCCGTTAATTAAGTTAGCAGGTGCGGTAATTGATACTAATCGGAGAATACATGAACA
TCCAACCCGCGCTATCTTCGCCCCATGCATAAACCGTGATGGTGTAATCCACACCCGGGCTCAGGCCACT
AATCGTCGCGGTAGAGCTACTATACGGAACCGTAAATTCCTGCACCGGGCTGTTACCGCCCGTTTCACCG
TAGGTGATACGATAGTAATACACAGAGCTACTAGACATCGGGGCATCCCAAGAAATCAGCAGGCTCGTCG
GGGTTGCTGCAACCACTTCCAGTTTGGTCGGAACGCTACTCACAGAGCTGCCCAAGTCCTCTTCAGAAAT
AAGCTTTTGTTCCGCGGCCGC
[273 nt withheld, positions 512-784]
T
